Addgene plasmid #15023: Ngn3 Cre (DM#259)
Depositing lab: Douglas Melton. Depositing organization: Harvard University. Publication: Direct evidence for the pancreatic lineage: NGN3+ cells are islet progenitors and are distinct from duct progenitors. Gu G, Dubauskaite J, Melton DA. Development. 2002 May . 129(10):2447-57. PubMed 11973276.
Backbone
  Vector backbone: pBluescript II KS
  Backbone size w/o insert (bp): 3000
  Vector type: Mammalian Expression, Cre/Lox ; mouse transgenic
Growth in bacteria
  Bacterial resistance: Ampicillin, 100 μg/mL
  Growth temperature: 37°C
  Growth strain: DH5alpha
  Copy number: High Copy
Gene/Insert
  Gene/Insert name: Ngn3 promoter (alt name: pGD84)
  Species: M. musculus (mouse)
  Insert size (bp): 7900
  Entrez Gene: Neurog3 (a.k.a. Atoh5, Math4B, bHLHa7, ngn3)
  Tag / fusion protein: Cre (C terminal on insert)
  Cloning method: Restriction Enzyme
  Sequencing primers: 5′ T7; 3′ T3
Resource information
  A portion of this plasmid was derived from a plasmid made by: pMC-Cre was a gift from Andrew McMahon.
Terms and licenses: Academic/Nonprofit Terms; Industry Terms: Not Available to Industry
Depositor comments: To generate the Ngn3 constructs, a 7.6 kb fragment containing Ngn3 (pGD15, contains the 6.5 kb upstream region of Ngn3) was isolated using Ngn3 cDNA to screen a mouse RPI-22 BAC library. The Ngn3-Cre construct was obtained by directly ligating a XbaI-BssHII (partial digestion) blunt-ended fragment from pGD15 to the pMC-Cre plasmid to generate pGD 84. The insert was released by NotI-SalI digestion and used for transgenic animal production. See Author's Map and article for more information.
How to cite: Ngn3 Cre (DM#259) was a gift from Douglas Melton (Addgene plasmid # 15023 ; http://n2t.net/addgene:15023 ; RRID:Addgene_15023)
