[The description below was written by a language model from this plasmid's Addgene catalogue record.]
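Description:
Ngn3 Cre (DM#259), also recorded as pGD84, is a mouse transgenesis construct built on the pBluescript II KS cloning backbone (about 3 kb), carrying an insert of roughly 7.9 kb. It is maintained in E. coli as a high-copy plasmid under ampicillin selection. The catalogue classes it as a mammalian expression and Cre/Lox vector for making transgenic mice. No feature table accompanies the record, so details such as polyadenylation signals or the exact junctions are not stated.

The payload places the Cre recombinase coding sequence under the control of mouse Neurog3 (Ngn3) regulatory DNA. According to the depositor notes, a 7.6 kb genomic fragment containing Ngn3, including about 6.5 kb of upstream sequence, was isolated from a mouse BAC library using the Ngn3 cDNA as a probe. A blunt-ended XbaI-BssHII fragment of that clone was then ligated directly to a Cre-bearing plasmid (pMC-Cre) to create the construct, with Cre recorded as lying at the C-terminal (downstream) end of the insert. The whole transgene can be released from the bacterial backbone by NotI-SalI digestion, and this linear fragment was what was used for transgenic animal production.

In such animals, Cre is expected to be expressed in cells where the Ngn3 promoter is active, allowing recombination of loxP-flanked alleles or reporters in those cells and permanent marking of their descendants. The associated study used this approach for lineage tracing in the developing pancreas, addressing whether NGN3-positive cells are islet progenitors and whether they are distinct from duct progenitors.
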