>Addgene plasmid #15023 | Ngn3 Cre (DM#259) | addgene partial sequence | sequence record 21598 | CRE-R 5'-gcaaacggacagaagcattt-3'
CCCTGAACATGTCCATCAGGTTCTTGCGAACCTCATCACTCGTTGCATCGACCGGTAATGCAGGCAAATT
TTGGTGTACGGTCAGTAAATTGGACACCTTCCTCTTCTTCTTGGGCATGGTCGAGTCTAGATCCTGCGGT
TGGGAAAAAATGGAAGGTGTGTGTGTGCCAGCCTCTGACTTAGAGGTCACTGCACGGGGGACCAGAGTAT
CCCCCACACACACCCCGCGCGCCCCTCATCCACCCTTTGGAGTTTCCGAATTGTTACCTAGTTCTCCCGA
CTCAAAAGAATAGAGAGCAGCAGGTCAGTCAGTGACAAGCAGCAGTGGATAGGGTCAGTGTCAAGCAGCA
GTGGATAGCTGAGCCTCTCTGCTCCCTCTGAAGTTCTGCTAAACTGCAGGCGCCCTCGCCTGGAGTAAAT
TGCGTCTGGAAGTCGTAGAAAAGCTCCGAGGAGGTACTCGACCACTGCTGCAGTGATGAGACCCAGAGGG
ATTTCTGAGCTGCATGCAAGTCGTGTGTCCCCTGGCACGCTTTATCTGCTCTGCCCCCGGCCAGGAGCGT
GCCTGCCGGGCTGCTGCCTGCACCACGGGCCAATCAGCGGAGGGGGCCCAGGGGCTGCGCCACGCGAGCC
CGCTCCTCCCCCCACAACCCCCACCCGCAGAGCACAGCTGGATTCCGGACAAAGGGCAGGGGTCGGGGGA
GGGGAGCAGCACTCTGTTTGTTCCCCCACTCCACGCCTCCCCCGTCGCGGGCTCAGTCCCAGCAACTCTC
GGTTCCTCAAAGAGCCTCGCCCAGCCAGAAGAGTCCCGTCCGGCCGCTGGGGAGAGCTTTGCCTTTTCCT
CTTTCTTTTTGGCATGTGTCCAGACCCTTTCTTGGTAGCATGAAGGAGGTTTGGGGGTGCCTATATATAT
ATNAAGGAAGGCCTCTTCTTTGAGTATTACACATGGGGTCTTTTGGCTCANAGAGG
